>Addgene plasmid #80395 | pVH011 | depositor full sequence | sequence record 155813 | pVH011 sequence 4503 bps
TTCATGGTGAGCAAGGGCGAGGAGGATAACATGGCCATCATCAAGGAGTTCATGCGCTTCAAGGTGCACA
TGGAGGGCTCCGTGAACGGCCACGAGTTCGAGATCGAGGGCGAGGGCGAGGGCCGCCCCTACGAGGGCAC
CCAGACCGCCAAGCTGAAGGTGACCAAGGGTGGCCCCCTGCCCTTCGCCTGGGACATCCTGTCCCCTCAG
TTCATGTACGGCTCCAAGGCCTACGTGAAGCACCCCGCCGACATCCCCGACTACTTGAAGCTGTCCTTCC
CCGAGGGCTTCAAGTGGGAGCGCGTGATGAACTTCGAGGACGGCGGCGTGGTGACCGTGACCCAGGACTC
CTCCTTGCAGGACGGCGAGTTCATCTACAAGGTGAAGCTGCGCGGCACCAACTTCCCCTCCGACGGCCCC
GTAATGCAGAAGAAGACCATGGGCTGGGAGGCCTCCTCCGAGCGGATGTACCCCGAGGACGGCGCCCTGA
AGGGCGAGATCAAGCAGAGGCTGAAGCTGAAGGACGGCGGCCACTACGACGCTGAGGTCAAGACCACCTA
CAAGGCCAAGAAGCCCGTGCAGCTGCCCGGCGCCTACAACGTCAACATCAAGTTGGACATCACCTCCCAC
AACGAGGACTACACCATCGTGGAACAGTACGAACGCGCCGAGGGCCGCCACTCCACCGGCGGCATGGACG
AGCTGTACAAGTAATAATAACTCGAGTAATGAGAAGCTTGGGCCCGAACAAAAACTCATCTCAGAAGAGG
ATCTGAATAGCGCCGTCGACCATCATCATCATCATCATTGAGTTTAAACGGTCTCCAGCTTGGCTGTTTT
GGCGGATGAGAGAAGATTTTCAGCCTGATACAGATTAAATCAGAACGCAGAAGCGGTCTGATAAAACAGA
ATTTGCCTGGCGGCAGTAGCGCGGTGGTCCCACCTGACCCCATGCCGAACTCAGAAGTGAAACGCCGTAG
CGCCGATGGTAGTGTGGGGTCTCCCCATGCGAGAGTAGGGAACTGCCAGGCATCAAATAAAACGAAAGGC
TCAGTCGAAAGACTGGGCCTTTCGTTTTATCTGTTGTTTGTCGGTGAACTAATTTCTAGACTGCAGGCTT
CCTCGCTCACTGACTCGCTGCGCTCGGTCGTTCGGCTGCGGCGAGCGGTATCAGCTCACTCAAAGGCGGT
AATACGGTTATCCACAGAATCAGGGGATAACGCAGGAAAGAACATGTGAGCAAAAGGCCAGCAAAAGGCC
AGGAACCGTAAAAAGGCCGCGTTGCTGGCGTTTTTCCATAGGCTCCGCCCCCCTGACGAGCATCACAAAA
ATCGACGCTCAAGTCAGAGGTGGCGAAACCCGACAGGACTATAAAGATACCAGGCGTTTCCCCCTGGAAG
CTCCCTCGTGCGCTCTCCTGTTCCGACCCTGCCGCTTACCGGATACCTGTCCGCCTTTCTCCCTTCGGGA
AGCGTGGCGCTTTCTCATAGCTCACGCTGTAGGTATCTCAGTTCGGTGTAGGTCGTTCGCTCCAAGCTGG
GCTGTGTGCACGAACCCCCCGTTCAGCCCGACCGCTGCGCCTTATCCGGTAACTATCGTCTTGAGTCCAA
CCCGGTAAGACACGACTTATCGCCACTGGCAGCAGCCACTGGTAACAGGATTAGCAGAGCGAGGTATGTA
GGCGGTGCTACAGAGTTCTTGAAGTGGTGGCCTAACTACGGCTACACTAGAAGGACAGTATTTGGTATCT
GCGCTCTGCTGAAGCCAGTTACCTTCGGAAAAAGAGTTGGTAGCTCTTGATCCGGCAAACAAACCACCGC
TGGTAGCGGTGGTTTTTTTGTTTGCAAGCAGCAGATTACGCGCAGAAAAAAAGGATCTCAAGAAGATCCT
TTGATCTTTTCTACGGGGTCTGACGCTCAGTGGAACGAAAACTCACGTTAAGGGATTTTGGTCATGAGAT
TATCAAAAAGGATCTTCACCTAGATCCTTTTAAATTAAAAATGAAGTTTTAAATCAATCTAAAGTATATA
TGAGTAAACTTGGTCTGACAGTTACCAATGCTTAATCAGTGAGGCACCTATCTCAGCGATCTGTCTATTT
CGTTCATCCATAGTTGCCTGACTCCCCGTCGTGTAGATAACTACGATACGGGAGGGCTTACCATCTGGCC
CCAGTGCTGCAATGATACCGCGAGACCCACGCTCACCGGCTCCAGATTTATCAGCAATAAACCAGCCAGC
CGGAAGGGCCGAGCGCAGAAGTGGTCCTGCAACTTTATCCGCCTCCATCCAGTCTATTAATTGTTGCCGG
GAAGCTAGAGTAAGTAGTTCGCCAGTTAATAGTTTGCGCAACGTTGTTGCCATTGCTACAGGCATCGTGG
TGTCACGCTCGTCGTTTGGTATGGCTTCATTCAGCTCCGGTTCCCAACGATCAAGGCGAGTTACATGATC
CCCCATGTTGTGCAAAAAAGCGGTTAGCTCCTTCGGTCCTCCGATCGTTGTCAGAAGTAAGTTGGCCGCA
GTGTTATCACTCATGGTTATGGCAGCACTGCATAATTCTCTTACTGTCATGCCATCCGTAAGATGCTTTT
CTGTGACTGGTGAGTACTCAACCAAGTCATTCTGAGAATAGTGTATGCGGCGACCGAGTTGCTCTTGCCC
GGCGTCAATACGGGATAATACCGCGCCACATAGCAGAACTTTAAAAGTGCTCATCATTGGAAAACGTTCT
TCGGGGCGAAAACTCTCAAGGATCTTACCGCTGTTGAGATCCAGTTCGATGTAACCCACTCGTGCACCCA
ACTGATCTTCAGCATCTTTTACTTTCACCAGCGTTTCTGGGTGAGCAAAAACAGGAAGGCAAAATGCCGC
AAAAAAGGGAATAAGGGCGACACGGAAATGTTGAATACTCATACTCTTCCTTTTTCAATATTATTGAAGC
ATTTATCAGGGTTATTGTCTCATGAGCGGATACATATTTGAATGTATTTAGAAAAATAAACAAATAGGGG
TTCCGCGCACATTTCCCCGAAAAGTGCCACCTGACGTCTAAGAAACCATTATTATCATGACATTAACCTA
TAAAAATAGGCGTATCACGAGGCAGAATTTCAGATAAAAAAAATCCTTAGCTTTCGCTAAGGATGATTTC
TGGAATTCACTAGTGATCCGTTTCCATTTAGGTGGGTACGTTGGAGCCGCATTATTTTCGCTTTATGAAT
CTAAAGGGTGGTTAACTCGACATCTTGGTTACCGTGAAGTTACCATCACGGAAAAAGGTTATGCTGCTTT
TAAGACCCACTTTCACATTTAAGTTGTTTTTCTAATCCGCATATGATCAATTCAAGGCCGAATAAGAAGG
CTGGCTCTGCACCTTGGTGATCAAATAATTCGATAGCTTGTCGTAATAATGGCGGCATACTATCAGTAGT
AGGTGTTTCCCTTTCTTCTTTAGCGACTTGATGCTCTTGATCTTCCAATACGCAACCTAAAGTAAAATGC
CCCACAGCGCTGAGTGCATATAATGCATTCTCTAGTGAAAAACCTTGTTGGCATAAAAAGGCTAATTGAT
TTTCGAGAGTTTCATACTGTTTTTCTGTAGGCCGTGTACCTAAATGTACTTTTGCTCCATCGCGATGACT
TAGTAAAGCACATCTAAAACTTTTAGCGTTATTACGTAAAAAATCTTGCCAGCTTTCCCCTTCTAAAGGG
CAAAAGTGAGTATGGTGCCTATCTAACATCTCAATGGCTAAGGCGTCGAGCAAAGCCCGCTTATTTTTTA
CATGCCAATACAATGTAGGCTGCTCTACACCTAGCTTCTGGGCGAGTTTACGGGTTGTTAAACCTTCGAT
TCCGACCTCATTAAGCAGCTCTAATGCGCTGTTAATCACTTTACTTTTATCTAATCTTGACATCATTAAT
TCCTAATTTTTGTTGACACTCTATCGTTGATAGAGTTATTTTACCACTCCCTATCAGTGATAGAGAAAAG
TGAAAATCCATATGACTAGCAGATCCACTAGAGTCGACTAAGAAACCATTATTATCATGACATTAACCTA
TAAAAATAGGCGTATCACGAGGCCCTTTCGTCTTCACGCTAGCGGTACCTGAAGTGTGGCCCAACGCAAA
CTAAGAGATCTATGCATCACCATCACCATCACGACTACGACATCCCGACTACCGAAAACCTGTACTTCCA
GCCTCCACCTGCATTACCGCCAAAGAGAAGGCGTGGATCTGGGTCCGGCAGCGGTGGATCTATCACAATT
CGGGCAGCTTTTCTGGAGAAGGAAAACACCGCACTGCGTACTGAGATTGCTGAACTGGAGAAAGAAGTAG
GCCGCTGCGAGAATATTGTTAGCAAATATGAAACCCGCTACGGCCCCCTGGGATCCGGTAGTGGCAGCGG
CAGCGACTACAAGGACCATGACGGTGATTACAAGGATCATGACATCGACTACAAGGATGACGATGACAAG
TAGTGAGGATCCTAAGGAGGGAA
Features (pLannotate 1.2.2; 14 found; start..end, strand, type, name):
      4..711     +  CDS            mCherry: mCherry is a basic (constitutively fluorescent) red fluorescent protein published in 2004, derived from Discosoma sp.. It is reported to be a very rapidly-maturing monomer with low acid sensitivity.
    791..808     +  CDS            capTEV™ (fragment): composite tag for in vivo biotinylation, TEV protease cleavage, and 6xHis tagging
    915..1030    +  ncRNA          5S rRNA: Accession: RF00001 - 5S ribosomal RNA
   1034..1080    +  terminator     rrnB T1 terminator: transcription terminator T1 from the E. coli rrnB gene
   1293..1881    -  rep_origin     ori: high-copy-number ColE1/pMB1/pBR322/pUC origin of replication
   2052..2912    -  CDS            AmpR: β-lactamase; bla; confers resistance to ampicillin, carbenicillin, and related antibiotics
   2913..3017    -  promoter       AmpR promoter: bla
   3107..3150    -  terminator     bacterial terminator: putative bacterial transcription terminator
   3293..3913    -  CDS            tetR: TETR2_ECOLX - Experimental evidence at protein level: Swiss-Prot protein existence level 1. TetR is the repressor of the tetracycline resistance element; its N-terminal region forms a helix-turn-helix structure and binds DNA. Binding of tetracycline to TetR reduces the repressor affinity for the tetracycline resistance gene (tetA) promoter operator sites. From Escherichia coli.
   3932..3987    +  promoter       tetR/tetA promoters: tetR; overlapping promoters for bacterial tetR and tetA
   4145..4162    +  CDS            7xHis (fragment): 6xHis affinity tag
   4184..4201    +  CDS            TEV site (fragment): tobacco etch virus (TEV) protease recognition and cleavage site
   4223..4390    +  CDS            Tef (fragment): TEF_RAT - Experimental evidence at protein level: Swiss-Prot protein existence level 1. Transcription factor that binds to and transactivates the TSHB promoter. Binds to a minimal DNA-binding sequence 5'- [TC][AG][AG]TTA[TC][AG]-3'. From Rattus norvegicus (Rat).
   4415..4480    +  CDS            3xFLAG: three tandem FLAG® epitope tags, followed by an enterokinase cleavage site
