[The description below was written by a language model from this plasmid's Addgene catalogue record and pLannotate feature annotations shown in this document.]
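Description:
pVH011 is a high-copy bacterial expression plasmid of about 4.5 kb built on a ColE1-type backbone for synthetic biology work in E. coli. It replicates from the ColE1/pMB1-family origin and is selected with ampicillin through a β-lactamase gene driven by its own bla promoter.

The payload is a tetracycline-regulated bicistronic operon. The divergent tetR/tetA promoter region sits between a tetR gene on the reverse strand and the forward-reading expression cassette, so the plasmid supplies its own TetR repressor. Transcription of the payload is therefore held off until a tetracycline-class inducer releases TetR from the operators. Downstream of pTet lies the scaffold protein open reading frame, which ends in a 3xFLAG epitope tag. The automated annotation also picks up short His-tag and TEV-site fragments, plus a segment with similarity to the rat transcription factor Tef. This similarity may reflect a domain used in the synthetic scaffold, but the record does not describe the scaffold's composition. According to the catalogue entry, a Shine-Dalgarno sequence follows the scaffold and drives separate translation of mCherry from the same transcript. mCherry spans the start of the numbered sequence, immediately after the 3xFLAG region in the circular map. The operon is closed by an rrnB-derived region containing the 5S rRNA sequence and the T1 terminator, and another putative terminator lies downstream of tetR.

Because scaffold and mCherry come from one mRNA, red fluorescence serves as a proxy for scaffold expression. The FLAG epitope allows direct detection of the scaffold, and the stated use is Western blotting, in work on a biomolecular concentration tracker circuit.
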