Addgene plasmid #80395: pVH011
Purpose: Contains bicistronic pTet-Scaffold(3xFLAG)- ShineDelgarno-mCherry and TetR genes. Used for Western blots.
Depositing lab: Richard Murray. Depositing organization: California Institute of Technology. Publication: Design and implementation of a biomolecular concentration tracker. Hsiao V, de los Santos EL, Whitaker WR, Dueber JE, Murray RM. ACS Synth Biol. 2015 Feb 20;4(2):150-61. doi: 10.1021/sb500024b. Epub 2014 May 15. PubMed 24847683.
Backbone
  Vector backbone: ColE1
  Backbone size w/o insert (bp): 2500
  Total vector size (bp): 4503
  Vector type: Bacterial Expression, Synthetic Biology
Growth in bacteria
  Bacterial resistance: Ampicillin, 100 μg/mL
  Growth temperature: 37°C
  Growth strain: JM109
  Copy number: High Copy
Gene/Insert
  Gene/Insert name: Bicistronic Scaffold-3xFLAG-SD-mCherry
  Insert size (bp): 1020
  Tag / fusion protein: 3xFLAG tag on scaffold protein for Western
Terms and licenses: Academic/Nonprofit Terms; Industry Terms: Not Available to Industry
How to cite: pVH011 was a gift from Richard Murray (Addgene plasmid # 80395 ; http://n2t.net/addgene:80395 ; RRID:Addgene_80395)
