>Addgene plasmid #80395 | pVH011 | depositor partial sequence | sequence record 155814 | mCherry RFP
ATGGTGAGCAAGGGCGAGGAGGATAACATGGCCATCATCAAGGAGTTCATGCGCTTCAAGGTGCACATGG
AGGGCTCCGTGAACGGCCACGAGTTCGAGATCGAGGGCGAGGGCGAGGGCCGCCCCTACGAGGGCACCCA
GACCGCCAAGCTGAAGGTGACCAAGGGTGGCCCCCTGCCCTTCGCCTGGGACATCCTGTCCCCTCAGTTC
ATGTACGGCTCCAAGGCCTACGTGAAGCACCCCGCCGACATCCCCGACTACTTGAAGCTGTCCTTCCCCG
AGGGCTTCAAGTGGGAGCGCGTGATGAACTTCGAGGACGGCGGCGTGGTGACCGTGACCCAGGACTCCTC
CTTGCAGGACGGCGAGTTCATCTACAAGGTGAAGCTGCGCGGCACCAACTTCCCCTCCGACGGCCCCGTA
ATGCAGAAGAAGACCATGGGCTGGGAGGCCTCCTCCGAGCGGATGTACCCCGAGGACGGCGCCCTGAAGG
GCGAGATCAAGCAGAGGCTGAAGCTGAAGGACGGCGGCCACTACGACGCTGAGGTCAAGACCACCTACAA
GGCCAAGAAGCCCGTGCAGCTGCCCGGCGCCTACAACGTCAACATCAAGTTGGACATCACCTCCCACAAC
GAGGACTACACCATCGTGGAACAGTACGAACGCGCCGAGGGCCGCCACTCCACCGGCGGCATGGACGAGC
TGTACAAGTAATAAT
