>Addgene plasmid #80395 | pVH011 | depositor partial sequence | sequence record 155815 | 3xFLAG-tagged Scaffold (SH3pep-GS-LZX-GS-3xFLAG)
CCTCCACCTGCATTACCGCCAAAGAGAAGGCGTGGATCTGGGTCCGGCAGCGGTGGATCTATCACAATTC
GGGCAGCTTTTCTGGAGAAGGAAAACACCGCACTGCGTACTGAGATTGCTGAACTGGAGAAAGAAGTAGG
CCGCTGCGAGAATATTGTTAGCAAATATGAAACCCGCTACGGCCCCCTGGGATCCGGTAGTGGCAGCGGC
AGCGACTACAAGGACCATGACGGTGATTACAAGGATCATGACATCGACTACAAGGATGACGATGACAAG
