>Addgene plasmid #80395 | pVH011 | addgene partial sequence | sequence record 158506 | mCherry-R 5'-TTGGTCACCTTCAGCTTGG-3'
CCTCGCCCTCGATCTCGAACTCGTGGCCGTTCACGGAGCCCTCCATGTGCACCTTGAAGCGCATGAACTC
CTTGATGATGGCCATGTTATCCTCCTCGCCCTTGCTCACCATGAATTCCCTCCTTAGGATCCTCACTACT
TGTCATCGTCATCCTTGTAGTCGATGTCATGATCCTTGTAATCACCGTCATGGTCCTTGTAGTCGCTGCC
GCTGCCACTACCGGATCCCAGGGGGCCGTAGCGGGTTTCATATTTGCTAACAATATTCTCGCAGCGGCCT
ACTTCTTTCTCCAGTTCAGCAATCTCAGTACGCAGTGCGGTGTTTTCCTTCTCCAGAAAAGCTGCCCGAA
TTGTGATAGATCCACCGCTGCCGGACCCAGATCCACGCCTTCTCTTTGGCGGTAATGCAGGTGGAGGCTG
GAAGTACAGGTTTTCGGTAGTCGGGATGTCGTAGTCGTGATGGTGATGGTGATGCATAGATCTCTTAGTT
TGCGTTGGGCCACACTTCAGGTACCGCTAGCGTGAAGACGAAAGGGCCTCGTGATACGCCTATTTTTATA
GGTTAATGTCATGATAATAATGGTTTCTTAGTCGACTCTAGTGGATCTGCTAGTCATATGGATTTTCACT
TTTCTCTATCACTGATAGGGAGTGGTAAAATAACTCTATCAACGATAGAGTGTCAACAAAAATTAGGAAT
TAATGATGTCAAGATTAGATAAAAGTAAAGTGATTAACAGCGCATTAGAGCTGCTTAATGAGGTCGGAAT
CGAAGGTTTAACAACCCGTAAACTCGCCCAGAAGCTAGGTGTAGAGCAGCCTACATTGTATTGGCATGTA
AA
