>Addgene plasmid #80395 | pVH011 | addgene partial sequence | sequence record 158507 | mCherry-F 5'-ccccgtaatgcagaagaaga-3'
AGCGGATGTACCCCGAGGACGGCGCCCTGAAGGGCGAGATCAAGCAGAGGCTGAAGCTGAAGGACGGCGG
CCACTACGACGCTGAGGTCAAGACCACCTACAAGGCCAAGAAGCCCGTGCAGCTGCCCGGCGCCTACAAC
GTCAACATCAAGTTGGACATCACCTCCCACAACGAGGACTACACCATCGTGGAACAGTACGAACGCGCCG
AGGGCCGCCACTCCACCGGCGGCATGGACGAGCTGTACAAGTAATAATAACTCGAGTAATGAGAAGCTTG
GGCCCGAACAAAAACTCATCTCAGAAGAGGATCTGAATAGCGCCGTCGACCATCATCATCATCATCATTG
AGTTTAAACGGTCTCCAGCTTGGCTGTTTTGGCGGATGAGAGAAGATTTTCAGCCTGATACAGATTAAAT
CAGAACGCAGAAGCGGTCTGATAAAACAGAATTTGCCTGGCGGCAGTAGCGCGGTGGTCCCACCTGACCC
CATGCCGAACTCAGAAGTGAAACGCCGTAGCGCCGATGGTAGTGTGGGGTCTCCCCATGCGAGAGTAGGG
AACTGCCAGGCATCAAATAAAACGAAAGGCTCAGTCGAAAGACTGGGCCTTTCGTTTTATCTGTTGTTTG
TCGGTGAACTAATTTCTAGACTGCAGGCTTCCTCGCTCACTGACTCGCTGCGCTCGGTCGTTCGGCTGCG
GCGAGCGGTATCAGCTCACTCAAAGGCGGTAATACGGTTATCCACAGAATCAGGGGATAACGCAGGAAAG
AACATGTGAGCAAAAGGCCAGCAAAAGGCCAGGAACCGTAAA
